>Addgene plasmid #228330 | pMT1858 | addgene full sequence | sequence record 457124 | Addgene NGS Result
GACGAAAGGGCCTCGTGATACGCCTATTTTTATAGGTTAATGTCATGATAATAATGGTTTCTTAGACGTC
AGGTGGCACTTTTCGGGGAAATGTGCGCGGAACCCCTATTTGTTTATTTTTCTAAATACATTCAAATATG
TATCCGCTCATGAGACAATAACCCTGATAAATGCTTCAATAATATTGAAAAAGGAAGAGTATGAGTATTC
AACATTTCCGTGTCGCCCTTATTCCCTTTTTTGCGGCATTTTGCCTTCCTGTTTTTGCTCACCCAGAAAC
GCTGGTGAAAGTAAAAGATGCTGAAGATCAGTTGGGTGCACGAGTGGGTTACATCGAACTGGATCTCAAC
AGCGGTAAGATCCTTGAGAGTTTTCGCCCCGAAGAACGTTTTCCAATGATGAGCACTTTTAAAGTTCTGC
TATGTGGCGCGGTATTATCCCGTATTGACGCCGGGCAAGAGCAACTCGGTCGCCGCATACACTATTCTCA
GAATGACTTGGTTGAGTACTCACCAGTCACAGAAAAGCATCTTACGGATGGCATGACAGTAAGAGAATTA
TGCAGTGCTGCCATAACCATGAGTGATAACACTGCGGCCAACTTACTTCTGACAACGATCGGAGGACCGA
AGGAGCTAACCGCTTTTTTGCACAACATGGGGGATCATGTAACTCGCCTTGATCGTTGGGAACCGGAGCT
GAATGAAGCCATACCAAACGACGAGCGTGACACCACGATGCCTGTAGCAATGGCAACAACGTTGCGCAAA
CTATTAACTGGCGAACTACTTACTCTAGCTTCCCGGCAACAATTAATAGACTGGATGGAGGCGGATAAAG
TTGCAGGACCACTTCTGCGCTCGGCCCTTCCGGCTGGCTGGTTTATTGCTGATAAATCTGGAGCCGGTGA
GCGTGGGTCTCGCGGTATCATTGCAGCACTGGGGCCAGATGGTAAGCCCTCCCGTATCGTAGTTATCTAC
ACGACGGGGAGTCAGGCAACTATGGATGAACGAAATAGACAGATCGCTGAGATAGGTGCCTCACTGATTA
AGCATTGGTAACTGTCAGACCAAGTTTACTCATATATACTTTAGATTGATTTAAAACTTCATTTTTAATT
TAAAAGGATCTAGGTGAAGATCCTTTTTGATAATCTCATGACCAAAATCCCTTAACGTGAGTTTTCGTTC
CACTGAGCGTCAGACCCCGTAGAAAAGATCAAAGGATCTTCTTGAGATCCTTTTTTTCTGCGCGTAATCT
GCTGCTTGCAAACAAAAAAACCACCGCTACCAGCGGTGGTTTGTTTGCCGGATCAAGAGCTACCAACTCT
TTTTCCGAAGGTAACTGGCTTCAGCAGAGCGCAGATACCAAATACTGTTCTTCTAGTGTAGCCGTAGTTA
GGCCACCACTTCAAGAACTCTGTAGCACCGCCTACATACCTCGCTCTGCTAATCCTGTTACCAGTGGCTG
CTGCCAGTGGCGATAAGTCGTGTCTTACCGGGTTGGACTCAAGACGATAGTTACCGGATAAGGCGCAGCG
GTCGGGCTGAACGGGGGGTTCGTGCACACAGCCCAGCTTGGAGCGAACGACCTACACCGAACTGAGATAC
CTACAGCGTGAGCTATGAGAAAGCGCCACGCTTCCCGAAGGGAGAAAGGCGGACAGGTATCCGGTAAGCG
GCAGGGTCGGAACAGGAGAGCGCACGAGGGAGCTTCCAGGGGGAAACGCCTGGTATCTTTATAGTCCTGT
CGGGTTTCGCCACCTCTGACTTGAGCGTCGATTTTTGTGATGCTCGTCAGGGGGGCGGAGCCTATGGAAA
AACGCCAGCAACGCGGCCTTTTTACGGTTCCTGGCCTTTTGCTGGCCTTTTGCTCACATGTTCTTTCCTG
CGTTATCCCCTGATTCTGTGGATAACCGTATTACCGCCTTTGAGTGAGCTGATACCGCTCGCCGCAGCCG
AACGACCGAGCGCAGCGAGTCAGTGAGCGAGGAAGCGGAAGAGCGCCCAATACGCAAACCGCCTCTCCCC
GCGCGTTGGCCGATTCATTAATGCAGCTGGCACGACAGGTTTCCCGACTGGAAAGCGGGCAGTGAGCGCA
ACGCAATTAATGTGAGTTAGCTCACTCATTAGGCACCCCAGGCTTTACACTTTATGCTTCCGGCTCGTAT
GTTGTGTGGAATTGTGAGCGGATAACAATTTCACACAGGAAACAGCTATGACCATGATTACGCCGCTAGC
CATGGTTGTGCGACAGATTCACTGTGAAAGACTGTTCATTATACCCACGTTTCACTGGGAGATGTAAGCC
TTAGGTGTTTTACCCTGATTAGATAATACAATAACCAACAGAAATACGAGAATCTAAACTAATTTCGATG
ATTCATTTTTCTTTTTACCGCGCTGCCTCTTTTGGCAATTCTTTCACCTATATTCTACCTTCTCTTTCCT
TTTGTTCTAAACTTATTACCAGCTATCTATGTCGAATCAAGAAGAAGGACTTAAACTGTGGGGTGGCAGG
TTTACTGGGGCTACTGACCCCTTGATGGATTTGTATAACGCTTCCTTACCTTACGACAAGAAAATGTACA
AGGTGGATTTAGAAGGAACAAAAGTTTACACTGAGGGCCTGGAGAAAATTAATTTGCTAACTAAAGACGA
ACTAAGTGAGATTCATCGTGGTCTCAAATTGATTGAAGCAGAGTGGGCAGAAGGGAAGTTTGTTGAGAAG
CCAGGGGATGAGGATATTCACACTGCTAATGAACGTCGCTTGGGTGAGTTGATTGGTCGTGGAATCTCTG
GTAAGGTTCATACCGGAAGGTCTAGAAATGATCAAGTTGCCACTGATATGCGGTTGTATGTCAGAGACAA
TCTAACTCAGTTGGCTGACTATCTGAAGCAGTTCATTCAAGTAATCATCAAGAGAGCTGAACAGGAAATA
GACGTCTTGATGCCCGGTTATACTCACTTGCAAAGAGCTCAACCAATCAGATGGTCTCACTGGTTGAGCA
TGTATGCTACCTATTTCACTGAAGATTATGAGAGACTGAATCAAATCGTTAAAAGGTTGAACAAATCCCC
ATTGGGAGCTGGAGCTTTGGCTGGTCATCCTTATGGAATTGATCGTGAATACATTGCTGAGAGATTAGGG
TTTGATTCTGTTATTGGTAATTCTTTGGCCGCTGTTTCAGACAGAGATTTTGTAGTCGAAACCATGTTCT
GGTCTTCGTTGTTTATGAATCATATTTCTCGATTCTCAGAAGATTTGATCATTTACTCCACTGGAGAGTT
TGGATTTATCAAGTTGGCAGATGCTTATTCTACTGGATCTTCTCTGATGCCTCAAAAAAAAAACCCAGAC
TCTTTGGAGTTATTGAGGGGTAAATCTGGTAGATGTTTTGGGGCCTTGGCTGGTTTCCTCATGTCTATTA
AGTCCATTCCGTCAACCTATAACAAAGATATGCAAGAGGATAAGGAGCCTTTATTTGATACTCTAATCAC
TGTAGAGCACTCGATTTTGATAGCATCCGGTGTAGTTTCTACCTTGAACATTGATGCCGAACGAATGAAG
AATGCTCTAACTATGGATATGCTGGCTACAGATCTTGCCGACTATTTAGTTAGAAGGGGAGTTCCATTCA
GAGAAACTCACCACATTTCTGGTGAATGTGTCAGACAAGCCGAGGAGTTGAACCTTTCTGGTATTGATCA
GTTGTCCCTCGAACAATTGAAATCCATTGACTCCCGTTTTGAGGCTGATGTGGCTTCAACGTTTGACTTT
GAAGCCAGTGTTGAAAAAAGAACTGCCACCGGAGGAACTTCTAAGACTGCTGTTTTAAAGCAATTGGATG
CACTGAATGAAAAGCTAGAGTCTTGACTGCAGGTCGACAGCGTGTTTTTTATTCCTTAAGTTACGCAAGG
TCGAACATAAGTACCTGTAGGATCGTACAGGTTTACGCAAGGTCGAACATAAGTACCTGTAGGATCGTAC
AGGTCGCTATTACGCCAGCGGATCCACCTGTAATAAACGACAGGAGAACCTGTAATAAACGACAGGACAA
CCTGTAATAAACGACAGGAACGTATGTGAAGCAATATATAAACAGAAGGAAGCTGCCCTGTCTTAAACCT
TTTTTTTTATCATCATTATTAGCTTACTTTCATAATTGCGACTGGTTCCAATTGACAAGCTTTTGATTTT
AACGACTTTTAACGACAACTTGAGAAGATCAAAAAACAACTAATTATTCGAAACGACTAGTATGGTTTCT
AAGGGTGAAGAGTTGTTCACTGGTGTTGTTCCAATCTTGGTTGAGTTGGACGGTGACGTTAACGGACACA
AGTTCTCTGTTTCTGGTGAAGGTGAGGGTGACGCTACTTACGGAAAGTTGACTTTGAAGTTCATCTGTAC
TACTGGTAAGTTGCCAGTTCCATGGCCAACTTTGGTTACTACTTTGACTTACGGTGTTCAGTGTTTCTCC
AGATACCCAGACCACATGAAGCAGCACGATTTCTTCAAGTCTGCTATGCCAGAGGGTTACGTTCAAGAGA
GAACTATCTTCTTCAAGGACGACGGTAACTACAAGACTAGAGCTGAGGTTAAGTTCGAGGGTGACACATT
GGTTAACAGAATCGAGTTGAAGGGTATCGACTTCAAAGAGGACGGAAACATCTTGGGTCACAAGTTGGAG
TACAACTACAACTCCCACAACGTTTACATCATGGCTGACAAGCAGAAGAACGGTATCAAGGTTAACTTCA
AGATCAGACACAACATCGAGGACGGTTCCGTTCAATTGGCTGACCACTACCAACAGAACACTCCAATTGG
TGACGGTCCAGTTTTGTTGCCAGACAACCACTACTTGTCCACTCAATCCGCTTTGTCCAAGGACCCAAAC
GAGAAGAGAGATCACATGGTTTTGTTGGAGTTCGTTACTGCTGCTGGTATCACTTTGGGTATGGACGAGT
TGTACAAGTAACTCGAGCCTTAGACATGACTGTTCCTCAGTTCAAGTTGGGCACTTACGAGAAGACCGGT
CTTGCTAGATTCTAATCAAGAGGATGTCAGAATGCCATTTGCCTGAGAGATGCAGGCTTCATTTTTGATA
CTTTTTTATTTGTAACCTATATAGTATAGGATTTTTTTTGTCATTTTGTTTCTTCTCGTACGAGCTTGCT
CCTGATCAGCCTATCTCGCAGCTGATGAATATCTTGTGGTAGGGGTTTGGGAAAATCATTCGAGTTTGAT
GTTTTTCTTGGTATTTCCCACTCCTCTTCAGAGTACAGAAGATTAAGTGAGACGTTCGTTTGTGCAAGCT
TAGATCCCCGGGTACCGAGCTCGAATTCGCCGTACCACTTCAAAACACCCAAGCACAGCATACTAAATTT
CCCCTCTTTCTTCCTCTAGGGTGTCGTTAATTACCCGTACTAAAGGTTTGGAAAAGAAAAAAGAGACCGC
CTCGTTTCTTTTTCTTCGTCGAAAAAGGCAATAAAAATTTTTATCACGTTTCTTTTTCTTGAAAATTTTT
TTTTTTGATTTTTTTCTCTTTCGATGACCTCCCATTGATATTTAAGTTAATAAACGGTCTTCAATTTCTC
AAGTTTCAGTTTCATTTTTCTTGTTCTATTACAACTTTTTTTACTTCTTGCTCATTAGAAAGAAAGCATA
GCAATCTAATCTAAGTTTTAATTACAAAATGAAGAAGCCAGAGTTGACTGCTACTTCCGTTGAGAAGTTC
TTGATCGAGAAGTTCGACTCCGTTTCCGACTTGATGCAATTGTCTGAAGGTGAAGAGTCCAGAGCTTTCT
CCTTTGACGTTGGTGGTAGAGGTTACGTTTTGAGAGTTAATTCCTGTGCTGACGGTTTCTACAAGGACAG
ATACGTTTACAGACACTTCGCTTCCGCTGCTTTGCCAATTCCAGAGGTTTTGGACATTGGTGAGTTCTCC
GAGTCCTTGACTTACTGTATCTCCAGAAGAGCTCAGGGAGTTACATTGCAAGACTTGCCAGAAACTGAGT
TGCCAGCTGTTTTGCAACCAGTTGCTGAAGCTATGGACGCTATTGCTGCTGCTGACTTGTCTCAAACTTC
TGGTTTTGGTCCATTCGGTCCACAGGGTATTGGTCAGTACACTACTTGGAGAGACTTCATCTGTGCTATC
GCTGACCCACATGTTTACCACTGGCAAACTGTTATGGACGATACTGTTTCCGCTTCCGTTGCTCAGGCTT
TGGACGAATTGATGTTGTGGGCTGAAGATTGTCCTGAGGTTAGACATTTGGTTCACGCTGACTTCGGTTC
CAACAACGTTTTGACTGACAACGGTAGAATCACTGCTGTTATCGACTGGTCCGAAGCTATGTTCGGTGAC
TCTCAATACGAGGTTGCTAACATCTTCTTTTGGAGACCATGGTTGGCTTGTATGGAACAGCAGACTAGAT
ACTTCGAGAGAAGACACCCAGAATTGGCTGGTTCCCCAAGATTGAGAGCTTACATGTTGAGAATCGGTTT
GGACCAGTTGTACCAGTCCTTGGTTGATGGTAACTTCGATGATGCTGCTTGGGCTCAAGGTAGATGTGAC
GCTATCGTTAGATCCGGTGCTGGTACTGTTGGTAGAACTCAGATTGCTAGAAGATCCGCTGCTGTTTGGA
CTGACGGTTGTGTTGAAGTTTTGGCTGACTCCGGTAACAGAAGACCATCCACTAGACCAAGAGCTAAAGA
GGTTGGTAGAGTTTAAGTATTAAGAACGTTATTTATATTTCAAATTTTTCTTTTTTTTCTCTACAGACGC
TGTACGCATGTAACATTATACTGAAAACCTTGCTTGAGAAGGTTTTGGGACGCTCGAAGATCCAGCTGCA
TTAATGAATCGGCCAACGCGCGGGGAGAGGCGGTTTGCGTATTGGGCGCTCTTCCGCTTCCTCGGAATTC
ACTGGCCGTCGTTTTACAACGTCGTGACTGGGAAAACCCTGGCGTTACCCAACTTAATCGCCTTGCAGCA
CATCCCCCTTTCGCCAGCTGGCGTAATAGCGAAGAGGCCCGCACCGATCGCCCTTCCCAACAGTTGCGCA
GCCTGAATGGCGAATGGCGCCTGATGCGGTATTTTCTCCTTACGCATCTGTGCGGTATTTCACACCGCAT
ATGGTGCACTCTCAGTACAATCTGCTCTGATGCCGCATAGTTAAGCCAGCCCCGACACCCGCCAACACCC
GCTGACGCGCCCTGACGGGCTTGTCTGCTCCCGGCATCCGCTTACAGACAAGCTGTGACCGTCTCCGGGA
GCTGCATGTGTCAGAGGTTTTCACCGTCATCACCGAAACGCGCGA
Features (pLannotate 1.2.2; 21 found; start..end, strand, type, name):
     96..200     +  promoter       AmpR promoter: bla
    201..1061    +  CDS            AmpR: β-lactamase; bla; confers resistance to ampicillin, carbenicillin, and related antibiotics
   1232..1820    +  rep_origin     ori: high-copy-number ColE1/pMB1/pBR322/pUC origin of replication
   2003..2095    +  CDS            lacI (fragment): lac repressor; lacI; The lac repressor binds to the lac operator to inhibit transcription in E. coli. This inhibition can be relieved by adding lactose or isopropyl-β-D-thiogalactopyranoside (IPTG).
   2108..2129    +  protein_bind   CAP binding site: CAP binding activates transcription in the presence of cAMP. E. coli catabolite activator protein
   2144..2174    +  promoter       lac promoter: promoter for the E. coli lac operon
   2182..2198    +  protein_bind   lac operator: The lac repressor binds to the lac operator to inhibit transcription in E. coli. This inhibition can be relieved by adding lactose or isopropyl-β-D-thiogalactopyranoside (IPTG). lac repressor encoded by lacI
   2243..2311    +  CDS            DED81 (fragment): SYNC_SACPA - Protein inferred from homology: Swiss-Prot protein existence level 3. From Saccharomyces paradoxus (Yeast) (Saccharomyces douglasii).
   2503..3867    +  CDS            ARG4: ARLY_YEAST - Experimental evidence at protein level: Swiss-Prot protein existence level 1. From Saccharomyces cerevisiae (strain ATCC 204508 / S288c) (Baker's yeast).
   4090..4255    +  promoter       AOX1 promoter (fragment): Pichia pastoris AOX1; inducible promoter, regulated by methanol
   4262..4978    +  CDS            EGFP: EGFP is a basic (constitutively fluorescent) green fluorescent protein published in 1996, derived from Aequorea victoria. It is reported to be a rapidly-maturing weak dimer with moderate acid sensitivity.
   4987..5052    +  CDS            AOX1 (fragment): ALOX1_KOMPC - Experimental evidence at protein level: Swiss-Prot protein existence level 1. Major isoform of alcohol oxidase, which catalyzes the oxidation of methanol to formaldehyde and hydrogen peroxide, the first step in the methanol utilization pathway of methylotrophic yeasts. From Komagataella phaffii (strain ATCC 76273 / CBS 7435 / CECT 11047 / NRRL Y-11430 / Wegner 21-1) (Yeast) (Pichia pastoris).
   5056..5302    +  terminator     AOX1 terminator: Pichia pastoris AOX1; transcription terminator for AOX1
   5323..5348    -  misc_feature   MCS (fragment): pUC18/19 multiple cloning site
   5347..5685    +  promoter       TEF1 promoter (fragment): S. cerevisiae TEF1; promoter for EF-1α
   5699..6721    +  CDS            hph: KHYB_ECOLX - Experimental evidence at protein level: Swiss-Prot protein existence level 1. The aminoglycoside phosphotransferases achieve inactivation of their antibiotic substrates by phosphorylation. Only phosphorylates hygromycin and closely related compounds such as demethyl analogs and destomycin. From Escherichia coli.
   6736..6849    +  terminator     CYC1 terminator (fragment): S. cerevisiae CYC1; transcription terminator for CYC1
   6852..6909    -  CDS            lacI (fragment): lac repressor; lacI; The lac repressor binds to the lac operator to inhibit transcription in E. coli. This inhibition can be relieved by adding lactose or isopropyl-β-D-thiogalactopyranoside (IPTG).
   6927..7084    +  CDS            lacZα (fragment): LacZα fragment of β-galactosidase; lacZ fragment
   7090..7189    -  misc_feature   bom (fragment): basis of mobility region from pBR322
   7291..1       -  CDS            rop (fragment) (across the origin): Rop protein, which maintains plasmids at low copy number; rop
