[The description below was written by a language model from this plasmid's Addgene catalogue record and pLannotate feature annotations shown in this document.]
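Description:
pMT1858 is a 7.3 kb pUC19-based yeast expression plasmid built for synthetic biology work, in which EGFP reports the activity of a homoserine lactone (HSL)-regulatable synthetic promoter designated KpHsl5.4. It is maintained in E. coli at high copy through the pUC/ColE1-type origin and selected with ampicillin via the bla gene. Remnants of the pUC19 lac promoter/operator, lacZα and multiple cloning site are still detectable around the inserted cassettes. No yeast replication origin is annotated, which suggests the plasmid is meant to integrate into the genome rather than replicate episomally, although the record does not say so explicitly.

The reporter cassette consists of the synthetic promoter, EGFP and the Komagataella phaffii (Pichia pastoris) AOX1 terminator. The feature table recognises only a short AOX1 promoter fragment immediately upstream of EGFP, consistent with an AOX1-derived core region. The HSL-responsive operator sequences are not annotated, and no HSL-sensing transcription factor appears on this plasmid, so that regulator is presumably supplied separately by the host strain or another construct. Selection in yeast relies on a hygromycin phosphotransferase (hph) gene driven by a TEF1 promoter fragment with a CYC1 terminator fragment. An ARG4 (argininosuccinate lyase) gene annotated as S. cerevisiae type, preceded by a small piece of the neighbouring DED81 gene, is also present and could serve as an auxotrophic marker or homology region. The record does not define its role.

The "Kp" prefix and the AOX1 elements point to K. phaffii as the likely host, though this is not stated. The plasmid is used to measure HSL-inducible promoter strength by EGFP fluorescence.
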