Addgene plasmid #228330: pMT1858
Purpose: Homoserine lactone (HSL)-regulatable EGFP expression
Depositing lab: Jun Ishii. Depositing organization: Kobe University. Publication: Designing strong inducible synthetic promoters in yeasts. Tominaga M, Shima Y, Nozaki K, Ito Y, Someda M, Shoya Y, Hashii N, Obata C, Matsumoto-Kitano M, Suematsu K, Matsukawa T, Hosoya K, Hashiba N, Kondo A, Ishii J. Nat Commun. 2024 Dec 19;15(1):10653. doi: 10.1038/s41467-024-54865-z. PubMed 39702268.
Backbone
  Vector backbone: pUC19
  Vector type: Yeast Expression, Synthetic Biology
  Selectable markers: Hygromycin
Growth in bacteria
  Bacterial resistance: Ampicillin, 100 μg/mL
  Growth temperature: 37°C
  Growth strain: DH5alpha
  Copy number: High Copy
Gene/Insert
  Gene/Insert name: EGFP
  Species: Synthetic; Aequorea victoria
  Promoter: Homoserine lactone (HSL)-regulatable synthetic promoter (KpHsl5.4)
  Cloning method: Ligation Independent Cloning
Terms and licenses: Academic/Nonprofit Terms; Industry Terms: Not Available to Industry
How to cite: pMT1858 was a gift from Jun Ishii (Addgene plasmid # 228330 ; http://n2t.net/addgene:228330 ; RRID:Addgene_228330)
